Addgene plasmid #131017: NCH1exp
Purpose: Expression of plant LINC fluorescent fusion protein for cell biology
Depositing lab: Hank Bass. Depositing organization: Florida State University, Tallahassee. Publication: Maize (Zea mays L.) Nucleoskeletal Proteins Regulate Nuclear Envelope Remodeling and Function in Stomatal Complex Development and Pollen Viability. McKenna JF, Gumber HK, Turpin ZM, Jalovec AM, Kartick AC, Graumann K, Bass HW. Front Plant Sci. 2021 Feb 17;12:645218. doi: 10.3389/fpls.2021.645218. eCollection 2021. PubMed 33679862.
Backbone
  Vector backbone: pH7WG2
  Backbone size w/o insert (bp): 11546
  Vector type: Plant Expression
Growth in bacteria
  Bacterial resistance: Streptomycin, 50 μg/mL
  Growth temperature: 37°C
  Growth strain: DH5alpha
  Copy number: Low Copy
Gene/Insert
  Gene/Insert name: NCH1
  Species: Zea mays (maize)
  Promoter: P35S
  Tag / fusion protein: eGFP-FLAG-HA (N terminal on insert)
  Cloning method: Gateway Cloning
Terms and licenses: Academic/Nonprofit Terms; Industry Terms
How to cite: NCH1exp was a gift from Hank Bass (Addgene plasmid # 131017 ; http://n2t.net/addgene:131017 ; RRID:Addgene_131017)
