[The description below was written by a language model from this plasmid's Addgene catalogue record and pLannotate feature annotations shown in this document.]
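Description:
NCH1exp is a plant expression construct built by Gateway cloning in the binary T-DNA vector pH7WG2, carrying the maize (Zea mays) gene NCH1 as an N-terminal fluorescent fusion. The sequenced plasmid is about 14.2 kb. In bacteria it is selected with streptomycin through an aadA-type aminoglycoside adenylyltransferase (SmR) located outside the T-DNA. It replicates from a ColE1/pBR322-type origin with an adjacent bom mobilisation region, and the record lists it as low copy. The pVS1 oriV, RepA and StaA functions are the standard module that allows stable maintenance in Agrobacterium, which fits delivery of the T-DNA into plant cells, although the record does not name a specific delivery method.

Between the nopaline-type right and left border repeats lie two cassettes. The first uses the strong constitutive CaMV 35S promoter, followed by a fragment of the TMV omega translational enhancer, to drive an open reading frame flanked by attB1 and attB2, the sites left by Gateway recombination. This frame begins with EGFP and continues into a roughly 3.5 kb coding sequence, ending at a CaMV polyadenylation signal. The annotation tool labels that sequence by homology to rice NMCP1A, a nuclear architecture protein affecting nuclear size and shape, and it corresponds to the maize NCH1 insert. The catalogue describes the tag as eGFP-FLAG-HA. The FLAG and HA epitopes are not annotated separately but would fit the short gap between EGFP and the NCH1 coding region. The second cassette expresses hygromycin phosphotransferase from the NOS promoter and terminator for selecting transformed plant tissue. The stated purpose is expression of a fluorescently tagged plant LINC (nuclear envelope and nucleoskeleton) protein for cell biology.
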