Features (pLannotate 1.2.2; 25 found; start..end, strand, type, name):
     37..61      -  misc_feature   RB T-DNA repeat: right border repeat from nopaline C58 T-DNA
    754..1098    +  promoter       CaMV 35S promoter: strong constitutive promoter from cauliflower mosaic virus
   1051..1097    +  promoter       minimal CaMV 35S promoter: minimal 35S promoter from cauliflower mosaic virus
   1130..1155    +  misc_feature   TMV Ω (fragment): translational enhancer from the tobacco mosaic virus 5'-leader sequence (Gallie et al., 1988)
   1198..1222    +  protein_bind   attB1: mutant version of attB; recombination site for the Gateway® BP reaction BP Clonase™
   1225..1941    +  CDS            EGFP: EGFP is a basic (constitutively fluorescent) green fluorescent protein published in 1996, derived from Aequorea victoria. It is reported to be a rapidly-maturing weak dimer with moderate acid sensitivity.
   2020..5487    +  CDS            NMCP1A: NMCPA_ORYSJ - Experimental evidence at transcript level: Swiss-Prot protein existence level 2. Architectural component of nuclear structure that plays different roles in controlling nuclear size and morphology. From Oryza sativa subsp. japonica (Rice).
   5502..5526    -  protein_bind   attB2: mutant version of attB; recombination site for the Gateway® BP reaction BP Clonase™
   5597..5756    +  polyA_signal   CaMV poly(A) signal (fragment): cauliflower mosaic virus polyadenylation signal
   5783..5805    -  misc_feature   MCS (fragment): pUC18/19 multiple cloning site
   5898..6077    +  promoter       NOS promoter: nopaline synthase promoter
   6113..7135    +  CDS            hph: KHYB_ECOLX - Experimental evidence at protein level: Swiss-Prot protein existence level 1. The aminoglycoside phosphotransferases achieve inactivation of their antibiotic substrates by phosphorylation. Only phosphorylates hygromycin and closely related compounds such as demethyl analogs and destomycin. From Escherichia coli.
   7156..7320    +  CDS            yokD (fragment): YOKD_BACSU - Experimental evidence at protein level: Swiss-Prot protein existence level 1. May contribute to antibiotic resistance. From Bacillus subtilis (strain 168).
   7336..7588    +  terminator     NOS terminator: nopaline synthase terminator and poly(A) signal
   7681..7705    -  misc_feature   LB T-DNA repeat: left border repeat from nopaline C58 T-DNA
   7964..7987    +  promoter       Pc promoter (fragment): intI1 (promoter lies within the coding sequence); class 1 integron promoter
   8163..8219    +  CDS            GmR (fragment): gentamycin acetyltransferase; aacC1; confers resistance to gentamycin
   8230..9017    +  CDS            SmR (fragment): aminoglycoside adenylyltransferase (Murphy, 1985); aadA; confers resistance to spectinomycin and streptomycin
   9263..9851    +  rep_origin     ori: high-copy-number ColE1/pMB1/pBR322/pUC origin of replication
  10037..10177   -  misc_feature   bom: basis of mobility region from pBR322
  10279..10318   -  CDS            rop (fragment): Rop protein, which maintains plasmids at low copy number; rop
  10521..10715   -  rep_origin     pVS1 oriV: origin of replication for the Pseudomonas plasmid pVS1 (Heeb et al., 2000)
  10781..11854   -  CDS            pVS1 RepA: replication protein from the Pseudomonas plasmid pVS1 (Heeb et al., 2000)
  12283..12912   -  CDS            pVS1 StaA: stability protein from the Pseudomonas plasmid pVS1 (Heeb et al., 2000)
  13472..13873   -  CDS            Y4CG_SINFN (fragment): Protein inferred from homology: Swiss-Prot protein existence level 3. From Sinorhizobium fredii (strain NBRC 101917 / NGR234).
>Addgene plasmid #131017 | NCH1exp | addgene full sequence | sequence record 255922 | Addgene NGS Result
TATCCGATTATTCTAATAAACGCTCTTTTCTCTTAGGTTTACCCGCCAATATATCCTGTCAAACACTGAT
AGTTTAAACTGAAGGCGGGAAACGACAATCTGATCCAAGCTCAAGCTAAGCTTGAGCTCTCCCATATGGT
CGACTAGAGCCAAGCTGATCTCCTTTGCCCCGGAGATCACCATGGACGACTTTCTCTATCTCTACGATCT
AGGAAGAAAGTTCGACGGAGAAGGTGACGATACCATGTTCACCACCGATAATGAGAAGATTAGCCTCTTC
AATTTCAGAAAGAATGCTGACCCACAGATGGTTAGAGAGGCCTACGCGGCAGGTCTCATCAAGACGATCT
ACCCGAGTAATAATCTCCAGGAGATCAAATACCTTCCCAAGAAGGTTAAAGATGCAGTCAAAAGATTCAG
GACTAACTGCATCAAGAACACAGAGAAAGATATATTTCTCAAGATCAGAAGTACTATTCCAGTATGGACG
ATTCAAGGCTTGCTTCATAAACCAAGGCAAGTAATAGAGATTGGAGTCTCTAAGAAAGTAGTTCCTACTG
AATCAAAGGCCATGGAGTCAAAAATTCAGATCGAGGATCTAACAGAACTCGCCGTGAAGACTGGCGAACA
GTTCATACAGAGTCTTTTACGACTCAATGACAAGAAGAAAATCTTCGTCAACATGGTGGAGCACGACACT
CTCGTCTACTCCAAGAATATCAAAGATACAGTCTCAGAAGACCAAAGGGCTATTGAGACTTTTCAACAAA
GGGTAATATCGGGAAACCTCCTCGGATTCCATTGCCCAGCTATCTGTCACTTCATCAAAAGGACAGTAGA
AAAGGAAGGTGGCACCTACAAATGCCATCATTGCGATAAAGGAAAGGCTATCGTTCAAGATGCCCCTGCC
GACAGTGGTCCCAAAGATGGACCCCCACCCACGAGGAGCATCGTGGAAAAAGAAGACGTTCCAACCACGT
CTTCAAAGCAAGTGGATTGATGTGATATCTCCACTGACGTAAGGGATGACGCACAATCCCACTATCCTTC
GCAAGACCCTTCCTCTATATAAGGAAGTTCATTTCATTTGGAGAGGACTCCGGTATTTTTACAACAATTA
CCACAACAAAACAAACAACAAACAACATTACAATTTACTATTCTAGTCGACCTGCAGGCGGCCGCACTAG
TGATATCACAAGTTTGTACAAAAAAGCAGGCTTCATGGTCTCCAAGGGGGAGGAGCTGTTCACCGGCGTG
GTCCCAATCCTCGTCGAGCTGGACGGGGATGTTAACGGCCACAAGTTCTCCGTGAGCGGCGAGGGGGAGG
GCGACGCCACCTACGGGAAGCTCACGCTGAAGTTCATTTGCACGACCGGCAAGCTGCCGGTGCCCTGGCC
AACCCTGGTCACAACTCTGACGTACGGCGTCCAGTGCTTCTCCCGCTACCCGGACCACATGAAGCAGCAT
GATTTCTTCAAGAGCGCCATGCCGGAGGGCTACGTTCAGGAGCGCACCATCTTCTTCAAGGACGATGGCA
ACTACAAGACAAGGGCGGAGGTTAAGTTCGAGGGCGACACTCTCGTGAACCGGATCGAGCTGAAGGGCAT
TGACTTCAAGGAGGATGGGAATATTCTCGGCCACAAGCTGGAGTACAACTACAATTCGCATAACGTCTAC
ATCATGGCTGACAAGCAGAAGAACGGCATTAAGGTTAATTTCAAGATCCGCCACAATATTGAGGACGGCT
CCGTGCAGCTCGCGGATCATTACCAGCAGAACACGCCGATCGGGGACGGCCCTGTCCTCCTGCCGGATAA
TCACTACCTCTCGACGCAGTCTGCGCTGTCAAAGGACCCGAACGAGAAGAGGGATCATATGGTTCTCCTG
GAGTTCGTGACAGCCGCGGGGATCACTCTCGGCATGGACGAGCTGTACAAGGGGGCGGGCGACTACAAGG
ACGATGACGATAAGGCTTACCCCTACGACGTGCCAGATTACGCTGGGGCCGGCGGATCCATGTTTACTCC
GCAGGGCAAAGGATGGACCGGCTGGTCGACGCCAACTCCGGCCAACCAGCGGAGCGGTGGTGGGGCTCCT
GCTGCGTCGGCGCCCCTTGGAAAGGGCAAAGGAAGGGTCGCCGAGCTCGAGCAGGAGTTGCATGAATATC
AGTACAATATGGGGCTTCTTTTGATTGAAAAGAAAGAATGGGCAGCAAAATTTGAAGAAATCAGTGAAGT
GCTGACACAGAAAGAGGAGATACTGAAGAGGGAGCAGGCGGCACATCTGAATGCTATATCAGAGTATGAA
AGGCGGGAGGAGAACATGCGGAAAGCACTAGGTGTTGAGAAGCAATGTGTCGCTGATCTTGAAAAAGCCT
TGCGTGATATACGAGCAGAGATAGCTGAGGTTAAATTTACATCTGAGAAAAAGATAACAGATGCTCAGTC
TCTTGAGGCTAGTTTGGAGGAAAAATCCTTGGAGATCGAGGGAAAACTTCATGCTGCAGATGCCAAACTT
GCAGAGGCAAACCGCAAGAAGTCTCAAGCTGACCGTGATTTAGAAGAGGCGGAAGCTCGTCAACGTAGAC
TGGAGAAGGAGAAACTGTATTTTGAGACAGAGCGGAAGGCCCGAGAAAAGCAACTTAAGGAGCAGGAGGA
ATCACTGCAGGAATGGGAGAAAAAGCTGAAGGAAAGTCAGAATAGACTTAATGAGTTGCAGAGATCTATA
AATGAGCGAGAGGAGAGAGCAAATAAGAATGATCAACTTTTCAAGATAAAACAGGACGAACTGGAGGAGG
CACGAAGGACAGTGGAGGCCGCTAAAGTTACTCTGAAAGTCAAAGAGGATGATATTAACAAAAGACTAAA
TGAATTACATTTACAGGAAAAGGATGCTGACTCAAAGCGCAGTGCATTGGAAGAGCAGGGGAAAAAATTG
GATGAGAGAGAGGCAAAGGTCACTAATAGAGAAAAGGAGGGGCTCCAGAAGCTTCTTGAGGATCATCAGG
TGGAGCTTGAATCCAAAAGACGGGATTTTGAATTAGAATTAGAGAGGGAAAGGAAATCTTTTGATCAAAA
TATGACACAGAAGCAAGCGGATTTATTGAAAAGGGAGAAAGATGTTAAATCTTTGGAGGCTAAACTTTCT
AAAAGTGAGCAGGCATTGAATGATAAGAAGAAATCAATGGAAAACTTGCAGAATGATCTTGATGCCAAAT
CTAAGGCTCTGAAGAGTTGGGATGAATCATTGAAAAATGACGAGAAAAGGTTACTGAAAGAAAAGCAGCA
AATGGATCATGAAAGAGAACAATTGGAGACATACAAATTGGAGCTTGAAAAGATCAAATCAGCATTAGAA
GCTGAGAAGGAAAAAATATCAGAAGAGCAGAATAATCTGAAACTCACAGCGCAAGAGAGGCAGGAGCATA
GCTTGTTGATAGCAAAACTTAAGAAGGAGATTGAGGAATACAGAATGCGAAGCAACTCCCTATCTGAGGA
AATGGAGGATTTAAGGAAGCAACGGCAGAAATTTGAAGAAGAGTGGGAACAACTAGACGAAAAGAGAGCC
CTCCTTGTAGAGGAGGACAAAAGGTTGAACATTGAGAGGATGAATTTAGAACGGTGGCGTGACAACGAAG
AAAAAAGGTTAAATGATATGAAACTCAAAATGGATGAAGAATACAAGCAGCAGCTGGAGAGTCTTGAGCG
CAAGGAAAAGGCTTTGAGTGATGATATGAAGCACAAGCAAATGGAAAATGATGAATTTCTGAAGGGAGAA
CGTGCTGATGTTCAACGTAAATTGCAACTCAAACGGCATGAATTGGAGATGGAGATGGAGCAAAAACAAG
CCACGAAGGAGAAGGAACTGGAAGAAAAGGAAAATGAGTTAAATAAGAAAATAGATTTTGTGGAAAATAA
ACTCCGACATGCAATTGAGTTGAATGAGTCCAAGATTGAGAAGTTATTATTGGAGAAAAGGGAGGTGCAG
ATGGAAAGAGAATTACTGCTGGAGGAAAGAAAGAAAACGGAGACTGACAAGGCAGATATTAGAAGGGATA
TTGAGAGTCTGCACTCATTGAGCAAGAGTTTGAAGGAACGTCGAGAGGCATATAACAGGGACAGGAGCAG
ACTCATCGAACTATTTGAAAAGTACAAGGCGTGCAAAAACTGTGGGATTTCTATTTTTGAGGGATTGGAT
TCTCTGCTGCTTAAAGACAGTGCTGAAATTGAGCATCCAAGTTTGGCTGTTGAGGGAGATGATCATGCCT
TGACCACCGATACATCAGGTCCAGATACAGGAACCCTTGTTAATTCAGGTGGTCGTTTTTCTTTGTTACA
GAAGTGTTCAAGGCTTTTCAAGTTCTCCCCTAGAAAAAAGGGTGAGCAGTCATCAGAACAACCATCAGAG
AGGAATATATCTTTTGGTGCAAGACTCGAGGAAGCAACACAGAGCGATGGAGATTATGTGCCAACTCCTG
TCTATGAGATAGCCCACGATTCTTTCAATGCAGAGGATGAGCTCCCTTCTGACGGTGAAACCAGGGAGAA
TGAAGAGTCTGAAAGGCATGACATAGCTGATAATGCCCAGATGGAGTCTTCTGTTGGTGTAGCAGATAAC
AGTATAGATATTCTCGGTACTAAGTCATTTGATGGTGCTAACGACATGGCAGTTGAAGCAACTATTGTCT
CTGTTGATCAAAATGGCGAGGACTCTGTAGTTCCTGCTGAAGCAGGTGTAGAGCCTGAAACATCAGAGCA
AGGTCGGCGCCAGCAAAACCAGAGAGGCAGAAGAAAAGGTGGTATGAAAAGAACACGGTCTGTTAATGCT
GTAGTTGAAGATGCTAAGATGATACTTGGCGAGGTTTTTGAGGAGAAGACTGATGATCAGGGAGATACAG
TCAAGGTGGGTGCTACACGAAAGCGGCGGTTTGCTGGAGCTACAATAAGTGAACAAGATGAAGAAGGGAG
CGAAGCACATTCAGAAAGTGTTTCACTTGGAGGGCAGCGCCGTAAGAGGCGGCAAACTGCTGGGGCAGTG
ACAGATGCCCCAGGAGAAAGACGTTACAATTTGAGACACAGTAGAGCTGCAAATGCTGGCGCTGCAACAG
CCCAAGCAGACAAAAAAAAATCTTCAAAAGCAAGAAATAAACATACAGTAGAAGCTTCTGCTGATGACAC
CGAAGGAACATCAAAGGTTGTTGAGGAACCTGCCCCTGAGAGCAAGAGGGTATCTGAATCTGCAGACTAC
GATGCATCCCAGTTGCATGAGTTTTCCCAGGTTGAAGTTGGTGATGCCCATGCTGTAGACGGTGAGGGTG
CTGGTGAGGAAGATGGTGATATTTTGGATGGCCAAGATGCACTGCCTGATGTGCCAATGACACCTTCTGG
AAGCGAGTTTGGAGCGGAACAGGAAGATGAGGACGATGATGATTCAGAGAGGCGAAACCAATCAATCAGC
AAGAAGCTATGGTCATTCTTCACTACATGACCTGCAGGCAGACCCAGCTTTCTTGTACAAAGTGGTGATA
TCCCGCGGCCATGCTAGAGTCCGCAAAAATCACCAGTCTCTCTCTACAAATCTATCTCTCTCTATTTTTC
TCCAGAATAATGTGTGAGTAGTTCCCAGATAAGGGAATTAGGGTTCTTATAGGGTTTCGCTCATGTGTTG
AGCATATAAGAAACCCTTAGTATGTATTTGTATTTGTAAAATACTTCTATCAATAAAATTTCTAATTCCT
AAAACCAAAATCCAGTGACCTGCAGGCATGCGACGTCGGGCCCTCTAGAGGATCCCCGGGTACCGCGAAT
TATCGATCATGAGCGGAGAATTAAGGGAGTCACGTTATGACCCCCGCCGATGACGCGGGACAAGCCGTTT
TACGTTTGGAACTGACAGAACCGCAACGTTGAAGGAGCCACTGAGCCGCGGGTTTCTGGAGTTTAATGAG
CTAAGCACATACGTCAGAAACCATTATTGCGCGTTCAAAAGTCGCCTAAGGTCACTATCAGCTAGCAAAT
ATTTCTTGTCAAAAATGCTCCACTGACGTTCCATAAATTCCCCTCGGTATCCAATTAGAGTCTCATATTC
ACTCTCAACTCGAATCCCCCCTATGAAAAAGCCTGAACTCACCGCGACGTCTGTCGAGAAGTTTCTGATC
GAAAAGTTCGACAGCGTCTCCGACCTGATGCAGCTCTCGGAGGGCGAAGAATCTCGTGCTTTCAGCTTCG
ATGTAGGAGGGCGTGGATATGTCCTGCGGGTAAATAGCTGCGCCGATGGTTTCTACAAAGATCGTTATGT
TTATCGGCACTTTGCATCGGCCGCGCTCCCGATTCCGGAAGTGCTTGACATTGGGGAGTTCAGCGAGAGC
CTGACCTATTGCATCTCCCGCCGTGCACAGGGTGTCACGTTGCAAGACCTGCCTGAAACCGAACTGCCCG
CTGTTCTTCAGCCGGTCGCGGAGGCTATGGATGCTATCGCTGCGGCCGATCTTAGCCAGACGAGCGGGTT
CGGCCCATTCGGACCGCAAGGAATCGGTCAATACACTACATGGCGTGATTTCATATGCGCGATTGCTGAT
CCCCATGTGTATCACTGGCAAACTGTGATGGACGACACCGTCAGTGCGTCCGTCGCGCAGGCTCTCGATG
AGCTGATGCTTTGGGCCGAGGACTGCCCCGAAGTCCGGCACCTCGTGCACGCGGATTTCGGCTCCAACAA
TGTCCTGACGGACAATGGCCGCATAACAGCGGTCATTGACTGGAGCGAGGCGATGTTCGGGGATTCCCAA
TACGAGGTCGCCAACATCTTCTTCTGGAGGCCGTGGTTGGCTTGTATGGAGCAGCAGACGCGCTACTTCG
AGCGGAGGCATCCGGAGCTTGCAGGATCGCCAAGGCTCCGGGCGTATATGCTCCGCATTGGTCTTGACCA
ACTCTATCAGAGCTTGGTTGACGGCAATTTCGATGATGCAGCTTGGGCGCAGGGTCGATGCGACGCAATC
GTCCGATCCGGAGCCGGGACTGTCGGGCGTACACAAATCGCCCGCAGAAGCGCGGCCGTCTGGACCGATG
GCTGTGTAGAAGTACTCGCCGATAGTGGAAACCGACGCCCCAGCACTCGTCCGAGGGCAAAGGAATAGAG
TAGATGCCGACCGAACAAGAGCTGATTTCGAGAACGCCTCAGCCAGCAACTCGCGCGAGCCTAGCAAGGC
AAATGCGAGAGAACGGCCTTACGCTTGGTGGCACAGTTCTCGTCCACAGTTCGCTAAGCTCGCTCGGCTG
GGTCGCGGGAGGGCCGGTCGCAGTGATTCAGGAATTAATTCCCTAGAGTCAAGCAGATCGTTCAAACATT
TGGCAATAAAGTTTCTTAAGATTGAATCCTGTTGCCGGTCTTGCGATGATTATCATATAATTTCTGTTGA
ATTACGTTAAGCATGTAATAATTAACATGTAATGCATGACGTTATTTATGAGATGGGTTTTTATGATTAG
AGTCCCGCAATTATACATTTAATACGCGATAGAAAACAAAATATAGCGCGCAAACTAGGATAAATTATCG
CGCGCGGTGTCATCTATGTTACTAGATCGACCGGCATGCAAGCTGATAATTCAATTCGGCGTTAATTCAG
TACATTAAAAACGTCCGCAATGTGTTATTAAGTTGTCTAAGCGTCAATTTGTTTACACCACAATATATCC
TGCCACCAGCCAGCCAACAGCTCCCCGACCGGCAGCTCGGCACAAAATCACCACTCGATACAGGCAGCCC
ATCAGTCCGGGACGGCGTCAGCGGGAGAGCCGTTGTAAGGCGGCAGACTTTGCTCATGTTACCGATGCTA
TTCGGAAGAACGGCAACTAAGCTGCCGGGTTTGAAACACGGATGATCTCGCGGAGGGTAGCATGTTGATT
GTAACGATGACAGAGCGTTGCTGCCTGTGATCAATTCGGGCACGAACCCAGTGGACATAAGCCTGTTCGG
TTCGTAAGCTGTAATGCAAGTAGCGTATGCGCTCACGCAACTGGTCCAGAACCTTGACCGAACGCAGCGG
TGGTAACGGCGCAGTGGCGGTTTTCATGGCTTGTTATGACTGTTTTTTTGGGGTACAGTCTATGCCTCGG
GCATCCAAGCAGCAAGCGCGTTACGCCGTGGGTCGATGTTTGATGTTATGGAGCAGCAACGATGTTACGC
AGCAGGGCAGTCGCCCTAAAACAAAGTTAAACATCATGGGGGAAGCGGTGATCGCCGAAGTATCGACTCA
ACTATCAGAGGTAGTTGGCGTCATCGAGCGCCATCTCGAACCGACGTTGCTGGCCGTACATTTGTACGGC
TCCGCAGTGGATGGCGGCCTGAAGCCACACAGTGATATTGATTTGCTGGTTACGGTGACCGTAAGGCTTG
ATGAAACAACGCGGCGAGCTTTGATCAACGACCTTTTGGAAACTTCGGCTTCCCCTGGAGAGAGCGAGAT
TCTCCGCGCTGTAGAAGTCACCATTGTTGTGCACGACGACATCATTCCGTGGCGTTATCCAGCTAAGCGC
GAACTGCAATTTGGAGAATGGCAGCGCAATGACATTCTTGCAGGTATCTTCGAGCCAGCCACGATCGACA
TTGATCTGGCTATCTTGCTGACAAAAGCAAGAGAACATAGCGTTGCCTTGGTAGGTCCAGCGGCGGAGGA
ACTCTTTGATCCGGTTCCTGAACAGGATCTATTTGAGGCGCTAAATGAAACCTTAACGCTATGGAACTCG
CCGCCCGACTGGGCTGGCGATGAGCGAAATGTAGTGCTTACGTTGTCCCGCATTTGGTACAGCGCAGTAA
CCGGCAAAATCGCGCCGAAGGATGTCGCTGCCGACTGGGCAATGGAGCGCCTGCCGGCCCAGTATCAGCC
CGTCATACTTGAAGCTAGACAGGCTTATCTTGGACAAGAAGAAGATCGCTTGGCCTCGCGCGCAGATCAG
TTGGAAGAATTTGTCCACTACGTGAAAGGCGAGATCACCAAGGTAGTCGGCAAATAATGTCTAGCTAGAA
ATTCGTTCAAGCCGACGCCGCTTCGCGGCGCGGCTTAACTCAAGCGTTAGATGCACTAAGCACATAATTG
CTCACAGCCAAACTATCAGGTCAAGTCTGCTTTTATTATTTTTAAGCGTGCATAATAAGCCCTACACAAA
TTGGGAGATATATCATGCATGACCAAAATCCCTTAACGTGAGTTTTCGTTCCACTGAGCGTCAGACCCCG
TAGAAAAGATCAAAGGATCTTCTTGAGATCCTTTTTTTCTGCGCGTAATCTGCTGCTTGCAAACAAAAAA
ACCACCGCTACCAGCGGTGGTTTGTTTGCCGGATCAAGAGCTACCAACTCTTTTTCCGAAGGTAACTGGC
TTCAGCAGAGCGCAGATACCAAATACTGTCCTTCTAGTGTAGCCGTAGTTAGGCCACCACTTCAAGAACT
CTGTAGCACCGCCTACATACCTCGCTCTGCTAATCCTGTTACCAGTGGCTGCTGCCAGTGGCGATAAGTC
GTGTCTTACCGGGTTGGACTCAAGACGATAGTTACCGGATAAGGCGCAGCGGTCGGGCTGAACGGGGGGT
TCGTGCACACAGCCCAGCTTGGAGCGAACGACCTACACCGAACTGAGATACCTACAGCGTGAGCTATGAG
AAAGCGCCACGCTTCCCGAAGGGAGAAAGGCGGACAGGTATCCGGTAAGCGGCAGGGTCGGAACAGGAGA
GCGCACGAGGGAGCTTCCAGGGGGAAACGCCTGGTATCTTTATAGTCCTGTCGGGTTTCGCCACCTCTGA
CTTGAGCGTCGATTTTTGTGATGCTCGTCAGGGGGGCGGAGCCTATGGAAAAACGCCAGCAACGCGGCCT
TTTTACGGTTCCTGGCCTTTTGCTGGCCTTTTGCTCACATGTTCTTTCCTGCGTTATCCCCTGATTCTGT
GGATAACCGTATTACCGCCTTTGAGTGAGCTGATACCGCTCGCCGCAGCCGAACGACCGAGCGCAGCGAG
TCAGTGAGCGAGGAAGCGGAAGAGCGCCTGATGCGGTATTTTCTCCTTACGCATCTGTGCGGTATTTCAC
ACCGCATATGGTGCACTCTCAGTACAATCTGCTCTGATGCCGCATAGTTAAGCCAGTATACACTCCGCTA
TCGCTACGTGACTGGGTCATGGCTGCGCCCCGACACCCGCCAACACCCGCTGACGCGCCCTGACGGGCTT
GTCTGCTCCCGGCATCCGCTTACAGACAAGCTGTGACCGTCTCCGGGAGCTGCATGTGTCAGAGGTTTTC
ACCGTCATCACCGAAACGCGCGAGGCAGGGTGCCTTGATGTGGGCGCCGGCGGTCGAGTGGCGACGGCGC
GGCTTGTCCGCGCCCTGGTAGATTGCCTGGCCGTAGGCCAGCCATTTTTGAGCGGCCAGCGGCCGCGATA
GGCCGACGCGAAGCGGCGGGGCGTAGGGAGCGCAGCGACCGAAGGGTAGGCGCTTTTTGCAGCTCTTCGG
CTGTGCGCTGGCCAGACAGTTATGCACAGGCCAGGCGGGTTTTAAGAGTTTTAATAAGTTTTAAAGAGTT
TTAGGCGGAAAAATCGCCTTTTTTCTCTTTTATATCAGTCACTTACATGTGTGACCGGTTCCCAATGTAC
GGCTTTGGGTTCCCAATGTACGGGTTCCGGTTCCCAATGTACGGCTTTGGGTTCCCAATGTACGTGCTAT
CCACAGGAAAGAGACCTTTTCGACCTTTTTCCCCTGCTAGGGCAATTTGCCCTAGCATCTGCTCCGTACA
TTAGGAACCGGCGGATGCTTCGCCCTCGATCAGGTTGCGGTAGCGCATGACTAGGATCGGGCCAGCCTGC
CCCGCCTCCTCCTTCAAATCGTACTCCGGCAGGTCATTTGACCCGATCAGCTTGCGCACGGTGAAACAGA
ACTTCTTGAACTCTCCGGCGCTGCCACTGCGTTCGTAGATCGTCTTGAACAACCATCTGGCTTCTGCCTT
GCCTGCGGCGCGGCGTGCCAGGCGGTAGAGAAAACGGCCGATGCCGGGATCGATCAAAAAGTAATCGGGG
TGAACCGTCAGCACGTCCGGGTTCTTGCCTTCTGTGATCTCGCGGTACATCCAATCAGCTAGCTCGATCT
CGATGTACTCCGGCCGCCCGGTTTCGCTCTTTACGATCTTGTAGCGGCTAATCAAGGCTTCACCCTCGGA
TACCGTCACCAGGCGGCCGTTCTTGGCCTTCTTCGTACGCTGCATGGCAACGTGCGTGGTGTTTAACCGA
ATGCAGGTTTCTACCAGGTCGTCTTTCTGCTTTCCGCCATCGGCTCGCCGGCAGAACTTGAGTACGTCCG
CAACGTGTGGACGGAACACGCGGCCGGGCTTGTCTCCCTTCCCTTCCCGGTATCGGTTCATGGATTCGGT
TAGATGGGAAACCGCCATCAGTACCAGGTCGTAATCCCACACACTGGCCATGCCGGCCGGCCCTGCGGAA
ACCTCTACGTGCCCGTCTGGAAGCTCGTAGCGGATCACCTCGCCAGCTCGTCGGTCACGCTTCGACAGAC
GGAAAACGGCCACGTCCATGATGCTGCGACTATCGCGGGTGCCCACGTCATAGAGCATCGGAACGAAAAA
ATCTGGTTGCTCGTCGCCCTTGGGCGGCTTCCTAATCGACGGCGCACCGGCTGCCGGCGGTTGCCGGGAT
TCTTTGCGGATTCGATCAGCGGCCGCTTGCCACGATTCACCGGGGCGTGCTTCTGCCTCGATGCGTTGCC
GCTGGGCGGCCTGCGCGGCCTTCAACTTCTCCACCAGGTCATCACCCAGCGCCGCGCCGATTTGTACCGG
GCCGGATGGTTTGCGACCGCTCACGCCGATTCCTCGGGCTTGGGGGTTCCAGTGCCATTGCAGGGCCGGC
AGACAACCCAGCCGCTTACGCCTGGCCAACCGCCCGTTCCTCCACACATGGGGCATTCCACGGCGTCGGT
GCCTGGTTGTTCTTGATTTTCCATGCCGCCTCCTTTAGCCGCTAAAATTCATCTACTCATTTATTCATTT
GCTCATTTACTCTGGTAGCTGCGCGATGTATTCAGATAGCAGCTCGGTAATGGTCTTGCCTTGGCGTACC
GCGTACATCTTCAGCTTGGTGTGATCCTCCGCCGGCAACTGAAAGTTGACCCGCTTCATGGCTGGCGTGT
CTGCCAGGCTGGCCAACGTTGCAGCCTTGCTGCTGCGTGCGCTCGGACGGCCGGCACTTAGCGTGTTTGT
GCTTTTGCTCATTTTCTCTTTACCTCATTAACTCAAATGAGTTTTGATTTAATTTCAGCGGCCAGCGCCT
GGACCTCGCGGGCAGCGTCGCCCTCGGGTTCTGATTCAAGAACGGTTGTGCCGGCGGCGGCAGTGCCTGG
GTAGCTCACGCGCTGCGTGATACGGGACTCAAGAATGGGCAGCTCGTACCCGGCCAGCGCCTCGGCAACC
TCACCGCCGATGCGCGTGCCTTTGATCGCCCGCGACACGACAAAGGCCGCTTGTAGCCTTCCATCCGTGA
CCTCAATGCGCTGCTTAACCAGCTCCACCAGGTCGGCGGTGGCCCATATGTCGTAAGGGCTTGGCTGCAC
CGGAATCAGCACGAAGTCGGCTGCCTTGATCGCGGACACAGCCAAGTCCGCCGCCTGGGGCGCTCCGTCG
ATCACTACGAAGTCGCGCCGGCCGATGGCCTTCACGTCGCGGTCAATCGTCGGGCGGTCGATGCCGACAA
CGGTTAGCGGTTGATCTTCCCGCACGGCCGCCCAATCGCGGGCACTGCCCTGGGGATCGGAATCGACTAA
CAGAACATCGGCCCCGGCGAGTTGCAGGGCGCGGGCTAGATGGGTTGCGATGGTCGTCTTGCCTGACCCG
CCTTTCTGGTTAAGTACAGCGATAACCTTCATGCGTTCCCCTTGCGTATTTGTTTATTTACTCATCGCAT
CATATACGCAGCGACCGCATGACGCAAGCTGTTTTACTCAAATACACATCACCTTTTTAGACGGCGGCGC
TCGGTTTCTTCAGCGGCCAAGCTGGCCGGCCAGGCCGCCAGCTTGGCATCAGACAAACCGGCCAGGATTT
CATGCAGCCGCACGGTTGAGACGTGCGCGGGCGGCTCGAACACGTACCCGGCCGCGATCATCTCCGCCTC
GATCTCTTCGGTAATGAAAAACGGTTCGTCCTGGCCGTCCTGGTGCGGTTTCATGCTTGTTCCTCTTGGC
GTTCATTCTCGGCGGCCGCCAGGGCGTCGGCCTCGGTCAATGCGTCCTCACGGAAGGCACCGCGCCGCCT
GGCCTCGGTGGGCGTCACTTCCTCGCTGCGCTCAAGTGCGCGGTACAGGGTCGAGCGATGCACGCCAAGC
AGTGCAGCCGCCTCTTTCACGGTGCGGCCTTCCTGGTCGATCAGCTCGCGGGCGTGCGCGATCTGTGCCG
GGGTGAGGGTAGGGCGGGGGCCAAACTTCACGCCTCGGGCCTTGGCGGCCTCGCGCCCGCTCCGGGTGCG
GTCGATGATTAGGGAACGCTCGAACTCGGCAATGCCGGCGAACACGGTCAACACCATGCGGCCGGCCGGC
GTGGTGGTGTCGGCCCACGGCTCTGCCAGGCTACGCAGGCCCGCGCCGGCCTCCTGGATGCGCTCGGCAA
TGTCCAGTAGGTCGCGGGTGCTGCGGGCCAGGCGGTCTAGCCTGGTCACTGTCACAACGTCGCCAGGGCG
TAGGTGGTCAAGCATCCTGGCCAGCTCCGGGCGGTCGCGCCTGGTGCCGGTGATCTTCTCGGAAAACAGC
TTGGTGCAGCCGGCCGCGTGCAGTTCGGCCCGTTGGTTGGTCAAGTCCTGGTCGTCGGTGCTGACGCGGG
CATAGCCCAGCAGGCCAGCGGCGGCGCTCTTGTTCATGGCGTAATGTCTCCGGTTCTAGTCGCAAGTATT
CTACTTTATGCGACTAAAACACGCGACAAGAAAACGCCAGGAAAAGGGCAGGGCGGCAGCCTGTCGCGTA
ACTTAGGACTTGTGCGACATGTCGTTTTCAGAAGACGGCTGCACTGAACGTCAGAAGCCGACTGCACTAT
AGCAGCGGAGGGGTTGGATCAAAGTACTTTAAAGTACTTTAAAGTACTTTAAAGTACTTTGATCCCGAGG
GGAACCCTGTGGTTGGCATGCACATACAAATGGACGAACGGATAAACCTTTTCACGCCCTTTTAAA
